>Addgene plasmid #132721 | Methyl-binding domain protein 2 (MBD2) coiled-coil domain | addgene full sequence | sequence record 260259 | Addgene NGS Result
TTTGTTTAACTTTAAGAAGGAGATATACCATGGGCAGCAGCCATCATCATCATCATCACAGCAGCGGCCT
GGTGCCGCGCGGCAGCCATATGCAGAGCCAAAGCCAAAGCCAAAGCCAGAGCGTGACCGACGAGGATATC
CGTAAGCAAGAGGAACGTGTGCAGCAAGTTCGTAAGAAACTGGAGGAAGCGCTGATGGCGGATGCGAGCG
GTAGCGGCAGCGGTAGCGGCAGCGGTAGCTACTAAGGATCCGGCTGCTAACAAAGCCCGAAAGGAAGCTG
AGTTGGCTGCTGCCACCGCTGAGCAATAACTAGCATAACCCCTTGGGGCCTCTAAACGGGTCTTGAGGGG
TTTTTTGCTGAAAGGAGGAACTATATCCGGATATCCCGCAAGAGGCCCGGCAGTACCGGCATAACCAAGC
CTATGCCTACAGCATCCAGGGTGACGGTGCCGAGGATGACGATGAGCGCATTGTTAGATTTCATACACGG
TGCCTGACTGCGTTAGCAATTTAACTGTGATAAACTACCGCATTAAAGCTTATCGATGATAAGCTGTCAA
ACATGAGAATTCTTGAAGACGAAAGGGCCTCGTGATACGCCTATTTTTATAGGTTAATGTCATGATAATA
ATGGTTTCTTAGACGTCAGGTGGCACTTTTCGGGGAAATGTGCGCGGAACCCCTATTTGTTTATTTTTCT
AAATACATTCAAATATGTATCCGCTCATGAGACAATAACCCTGATAAATGCTTCAATAATATTGAAAAAG
GAAGAGTATGAGTATTCAACATTTCCGTGTCGCCCTTATTCCCTTTTTTGCGGCATTTTGCCTTCCTGTT
TTTGCTCACCCAGAAACGCTGGTGAAAGTAAAAGATGCTGAAGATCAGTTGGGTGCACGAGTGGGTTACA
TCGAACTGGATCTCAACAGCGGTAAGATCCTTGAGAGTTTTCGCCCCGAAGAACGTTTTCCAATGATGAG
CACTTTTAAAGTTCTGCTATGTGGCGCGGTATTATCCCGTGTTGACGCCGGGCAAGAGCAACTCGGTCGC
CGCATACACTATTCTCAGAATGACTTGGTTGAGTACTCACCAGTCACAGAAAAGCATCTTACGGATGGCA
TGACAGTAAGAGAATTATGCAGTGCTGCCATAACCATGAGTGATAACACTGCGGCCAACTTACTTCTGAC
AACGATCGGAGGACCGAAGGAGCTAACCGCTTTTTTGCACAACATGGGGGATCATGTAACTCGCCTTGAT
CGTTGGGAACCGGAGCTGAATGAAGCCATACCAAACGACGAGCGTGACACCACGATGCCTGCAGCAATGG
CAACAACGTTGCGCAAACTATTAACTGGCGAACTACTTACTCTAGCTTCCCGGCAACAATTAATAGACTG
GATGGAGGCGGATAAAGTTGCAGGACCACTTCTGCGCTCGGCCCTTCCGGCTGGCTGGTTTATTGCTGAT
AAATCTGGAGCCGGTGAGCGTGGGTCTCGCGGTATCATTGCAGCACTGGGGCCAGATGGTAAGCCCTCCC
GTATCGTAGTTATCTACACGACGGGGAGTCAGGCAACTATGGATGAACGAAATAGACAGATCGCTGAGAT
AGGTGCCTCACTGATTAAGCATTGGTAACTGTCAGACCAAGTTTACTCATATATACTTTAGATTGATTTA
AAACTTCATTTTTAATTTAAAAGGATCTAGGTGAAGATCCTTTTTGATAATCTCATGACCAAAATCCCTT
AACGTGAGTTTTCGTTCCACTGAGCGTCAGACCCCGTAGAAAAGATCAAAGGATCTTCTTGAGATCCTTT
TTTTCTGCGCGTAATCTGCTGCTTGCAAACAAAAAAACCACCGCTACCAGCGGTGGTTTGTTTGCCGGAT
CAAGAGCTACCAACTCTTTTTCCGAAGGTAACTGGCTTCAGCAGAGCGCAGATACCAAATACTGTCCTTC
TAGTGTAGCCGTAGTTAGGCCACCACTTCAAGAACTCTGTAGCACCGCCTACATACCTCGCTCTGCTAAT
CCTGTTACCAGTGGCTGCTGCCAGTGGCGATAAGTCGTGTCTTACCGGGTTGGACTCAAGACGATAGTTA
CCGGATAAGGCGCAGCGGTCGGGCTGAACGGGGGGTTCGTGCACACAGCCCAGCTTGGAGCGAACGACCT
ACACCGAACTGAGATACCTACAGCGTGAGCTATGAGAAAGCGCCACGCTTCCCGAAGGGAGAAAGGCGGA
CAGGTATCCGGTAAGCGGCAGGGTCGGAACAGGAGAGCGCACGAGGGAGCTTCCAGGGGGAAACGCCTGG
TATCTTTATAGTCCTGTCGGGTTTCGCCACCTCTGACTTGAGCGTCGATTTTTGTGATGCTCGTCAGGGG
GGCGGAGCCTATGGAAAAACGCCAGCAACGCGGCCTTTTTACGGTTCCTGGCCTTTTGCTGGCCTTTTGC
TCACATGTTCTTTCCTGCGTTATCCCCTGATTCTGTGGATAACCGTATTACCGCCTTTGAGTGAGCTGAT
ACCGCTCGCCGCAGCCGAACGACCGAGCGCAGCGAGTCAGTGAGCGAGGAAGCGGAAGAGCGCCTGATGC
GGTATTTTCTCCTTACGCATCTGTGCGGTATTTCACACCGCAATGGTGCACTCTCAGTACAATCTGCTCT
GATGCCGCATAGTTAAGCCAGTATACACTCCGCTATCGCTACGTGACTGGGTCATGGCTGCGCCCCGACA
CCCGCCAACACCCGCTGACGCGCCCTGACGGGCTTGTCTGCTCCCGGCATCCGCTTACAGACAAGCTGTG
ACCGTCTCCGGGAGCTGCATGTGTCAGAGGTTTTCACCGTCATCACCGAAACGCGCGAGGCAGCTGCGGT
AAAGCTCATCAGCGTGGTCGTGAAGCGATTCACAGATGTCTGCCTGTTCATCCGCGTCCAGCTCGTTGAG
TTTCTCCAGAAGCGTTAATGTCTGGCTTCTGATAAAGCGGGCCATGTTAAGGGCGGTTTTTTCCTGTTTG
GTCACTGATGCCTCCGTGTAAGGGGGATTTCTGTTCATGGGGGTAATGATACCGATGAAACGAGAGAGGA
TGCTCACGATACGGGTTACTGATGATGAACATGCCCGGTTACTGGAACGTTGTGAGGGTAAACAACTGGC
GGTATGGATGCGGCGGGACCAGAGAAAAATCACTCAGGGTCAATGCCAGCGCTTCGTTAATACAGATGTA
GGTGTTCCACAGGGTAGCCAGCAGCATCCTGCGATGCAGATCCGGAACATAATGGTGCAGGGCGCTGACT
TCCGCGTTTCCAGACTTTACGAAACACGGAAACCGAAGACCATTCATGTTGTTGCTCAGGTCGCAGACGT
TTTGCAGCAGCAGTCGCTTCACGTTCGCTCGCGTATCGGTGATTCATTCTGCTAACCAGTAAGGCAACCC
CGCCAGCCTAGCCGGGTCCTCAACGACAGGAGCACGATCATGCGCACCCGTGGCCAGGACCCAACGCTGC
CCGAGATGCGCCGCGTGCGGCTGCTGGAGATGGCGGACGCGATGGATATGTTCTGCCAAGGGTTGGTTTG
CGCATTCACAGTTCTCCGCAAGAATTGATTGGCTCCAATTCTTGGAGTGGTGAATCCGTTAGCGAGGTGC
CGCCGGCTTCCATTCAGGTCGAGGTGGCCCGGCTCCATGCACCGCGACGCAACGCGGGGAGGCAGACAAG
GTATAGGGCGGCGCCTACAATCCATGCCAACCCGTTCCATGTGCTCGCCGAGGCGGCATAAATCGCCGTG
ACGATCAGCGGTCCAATGATCGAAGTTAGGCTGGTAAGAGCCGCGAGCGATCCTTGAAGCTGTCCCTGAT
GGTCGTCATCTACCTGCCTGGACAGCATGGCCTGCAACGCGGGCATCCCGATGCCGCCGGAAGCGAGAAG
AATCATAATGGGGAAGGCCATCCAGCCTCGCGTCGCGAACGCCAGCAAGACGTAGCCCAGCGCGTCGGCC
GCCATGCCGGCGATAATGGCCTGCTTCTCGCCGAAACGTTTGGTGGCGGGACCAGTGACGAAGGCTTGAG
CGAGGGCGTGCAAGATTCCGAATACCGCAAGCGACAGGCCGATCATCGTCGCGCTCCAGCGAAAGCGGTC
CTCGCCGAAAATGACCCAGAGCGCTGCCGGCACCTGTCCTACGAGTTGCATGATAAAGAAGACAGTCATA
AGTGCGGCGACGATAGTCATGCCCCGCGCCCACCGGAAGGAGCTGACTGGGTTGAAGGCTCTCAAGGGCA
TCGGTCGAGATCCCGGTGCCTAATGAGTGAGCTAACTTACATTAATTGCGTTGCGCTCACTGCCCGCTTT
CCAGTCGGGAAACCTGTCGTGCCAGCTGCATTAATGAATCGGCCAACGCGCGGGGAGAGGCGGTTTGCGT
ATTGGGCGCCAGGGTGGTTTTTCTTTTCACCAGTGAGACGGGCAACAGCTGATTGCCCTTCACCGCCTGG
CCCTGAGAGAGTTGCAGCAAGCGGTCCACGCTGGTTTGCCCCAGCAGGCGAAAATCCTGTTTGATGGTGG
TTAACGGCGGGATATAACATGAGCTGTCTTCGGTATCGTCGTATCCCACTACCGAGATATCCGCACCAAC
GCGCAGCCCGGACTCGGTAATGGCGCGCATTGCGCCCAGCGCCATCTGATCGTTGGCAACCAGCATCGCA
GTGGGAACGATGCCCTCATTCAGCATTTGCATGGTTTGTTGAAAACCGGACATGGCACTCCAGTCGCCTT
CCCGTTCCGCTATCGGCTGAATTTGATTGCGAGTGAGATATTTATGCCAGCCAGCCAGACGCAGACGCGC
CGAGACAGAACTTAATGGGCCCGCTAACAGCGCGATTTGCTGGTGACCCAATGCGACCAGATGCTCCACG
CCCAGTCGCGTACCGTCTTCATGGGAGAAAATAATACTGTTGATGGGTGTCTGGTCAGAGACATCAAGAA
ATAACGCCGGAACATTAGTGCAGGCAGCTTCCACAGCAATGGCATCCTGGTCATCCAGCGGATAGTTAAT
GATCAGCCCACTGACGCGTTGCGCGAGAAGATTGTGCACCGCCGCTTTACAGGCTTCGACGCCGCTTCGT
TCTACCATCGACACCACCACGCTGGCACCCAGTTGATCGGCGCGAGATTTAATCGCCGCGACAATTTGCG
ACGGCGCGTGCAGGGCCAGACTGGAGGTGGCAACGCCAATCAGCAACGACTGTTTGCCCGCCAGTTGTTG
TGCCACGCGGTTGGGAATGTAATTCAGCTCCGCCATCGCCGCTTCCACTTTTTCCCGCGTTTTCGCAGAA
ACGTGGCTGGCCTGGTTCACCACGCGGGAAACGGTCTGATAAGAGACACCGGCATACTCTGCGACATCGT
ATAACGTTACTGGTTTCACATTCACCACCCTGAATTGACTCTCTTCCGGGCGCTATCATGCCATACCGCG
AAAGGTTTTGCGCCATTCGATGGTGTCCGGGATCTCGACGCTCTCCCTTATGCGACTCCTGCATTAGGAA
GCAGCCCAGTAGTAGGTTGAGGCCGTTGAGCACCGCCGCCGCAAGGAATGGTGCATGCAAGGAGATGGCG
CCCAACAGTCCCCCGGCCACGGGGCCTGCCACCATACCCACGCCGAAACAAGCGCTCATGAGCCCGAAGT
GGCGAGCCCGATCTTCCCCATCGGTGATGTCGGCGATATAGGCGCCAGCAACCGCACCTGTGGCGCCGGT
GATGCCGGCCACGATGCGTCCGGCGTAGAGGATCGAGATCTCGATCCCGCGAAATTAATACGACTCACTA
TAGGGGAATTGTGAGCGGATAACAATTCCCCTCTAGAAATAAT
Features (pLannotate 1.2.2; 21 found; start..end, strand, type, name):
      1..23      +  RBS            RBS: efficient ribosome binding site from bacteriophage T7 gene 10 (Olins and Rangwala, 1989)
     42..58      +  CDS            capTEV™ (fragment): composite tag for in vivo biotinylation, TEV protease cleavage, and 6xHis tagging
     69..86      +  CDS            thrombin site: thrombin recognition and cleavage site
    123..203     +  CDS            MBD3 (fragment): MBD3_HUMAN - Experimental evidence at protein level: Swiss-Prot protein existence level 1. Acts as transcriptional repressor and plays a role in gene silencing. Does not bind to DNA by itself (PubMed:12124384). Binds to DNA with a preference for sites containing methylated CpG dinucleotides (in vitro). Binds to a lesser degree DNA containing unmethylated CpG dinucleotides (PubMed:24307175). Recruits histone deacetylases and DNA methyltransferases. From Homo sapiens (Human).
    253..302     +  CDS            SET1 (fragment): solubility-enhancement tag derived from T7 phage gene 10B
    310..357     +  terminator     T7 terminator: transcription terminator for bacteriophage T7 RNA polymerase
    380..484     -  CDS            TcR (fragment): tetracycline efflux protein; tet; confers resistance to tetracycline
    532..560     -  promoter       tet promoter: E. coli promoter for tetracycline efflux protein gene
    673..777     +  promoter       AmpR promoter: bla
    778..1638    +  CDS            AmpR: β-lactamase; bla; confers resistance to ampicillin, carbenicillin, and related antibiotics
   1809..2397    +  rep_origin     ori: high-copy-number ColE1/pMB1/pBR322/pUC origin of replication
   2583..2722    -  misc_feature   bom: basis of mobility region from pBR322
   2824..3015    -  CDS            rop: Rop protein, which maintains plasmids at low copy number; rop
   3032..3412    +  CDS            YPB1_ECOLX: Protein predicted: Swiss-Prot protein existence level 4. From Escherichia coli.
   3654..4278    -  CDS            TcR (fragment): tetracycline efflux protein; tet; confers resistance to tetracycline
   4293..4314    -  protein_bind   CAP binding site: CAP binding activates transcription in the presence of cAMP. E. coli catabolite activator protein
   4327..5409    -  CDS            lacI: lac repressor; lacI; The lac repressor binds to the lac operator to inhibit transcription in E. coli. This inhibition can be relieved by adding lactose or isopropyl-β-D-thiogalactopyranoside (IPTG).
   5410..5487    -  promoter       lacI promoter: lacI
   5495..5774    -  CDS            TcR (fragment): tetracycline efflux protein; tet; confers resistance to tetracycline
   5796..5814    +  promoter       T7 promoter: promoter for bacteriophage T7 RNA polymerase
   5815..5839    +  protein_bind   lac operator: The lac repressor binds to the lac operator to inhibit transcription in E. coli. This inhibition can be relieved by adding lactose or isopropyl-β-D-thiogalactopyranoside (IPTG). lac repressor encoded by lacI
