[The description below was written by a language model from this plasmid's Addgene catalogue record and pLannotate feature annotations shown in this document.]
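Description:
Methyl-binding domain protein 2 (MBD2) coiled-coil domain is a bacterial expression plasmid built on pET15b, carrying a short synthetic insert of about 204 bp cloned between NheI and BamHI sites that both remain intact. It is propagated in E. coli through a ColE1/pBR322-type origin and selected with ampicillin via the β-lactamase gene. The catalogue lists it as high copy, although the annotated backbone retains the rop gene and the bom region typical of pBR322-derived pET vectors. Several tetracycline-resistance fragments in the feature table are non-functional remnants of that ancestry.

Expression follows the standard pET arrangement. A T7 promoter (the catalogue promoter field reads "T/", apparently a typo) is immediately followed by a lac operator and the T7 gene 10 ribosome binding site, with a T7 terminator downstream. A backbone-encoded lacI cassette supplies the repressor, so transcription is IPTG-inducible in hosts that provide T7 RNA polymerase. The open reading frame begins with the vector's N-terminal His-tag, which the automated annotation picks up as a fragment of a composite tag, followed by a thrombin cleavage site and then the coiled-coil segment. The annotation tool labels this segment as an MBD3 fragment, most likely reflecting similarity between the two paralogues, whereas the depositor describes it as MBD2. According to the record, the domain is flanked by linkers chosen to match an accompanying biosensor.

The purified peptide is intended as a free competitor in titration measurements of the effective concentrations enforced by intrinsically disordered linkers. The sequenced record is 5,853 nt, slightly shorter than the 5,900 bp catalogue total.
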