Addgene plasmid #132721: Methyl-binding domain protein 2 (MBD2) coiled-coil domain
Purpose: Bacterial expression vector for methyl-binding domain protein 2 (MBD2) coiled-coil domain for use as competitor peptide in measurements of effective concentrations
Depositing lab: Magnus Kjaergaard. Depositing organization: Aarhus University. Publication: Measuring Effective Concentrations Enforced by Intrinsically Disordered Linkers. Sorensen CS, Kjaergaard M. Methods Mol Biol. 2020;2141:505-518. doi: 10.1007/978-1-0716-0524-0_25. PubMed 32696374.
Backbone
  Vector backbone: pET15b
  Backbone size w/o insert (bp): 5708
  Total vector size (bp): 5900
  Vector type: Bacterial Expression
Growth in bacteria
  Bacterial resistance: Ampicillin, 100 μg/mL
  Growth temperature: 37°C
  Growth strain: DH5alpha
  Copy number: High Copy
Gene/Insert
  Gene/Insert name: Methyl-binding protein domain 2 coiled-coil domain (alt name: MBD2)
  Species: Synthetic
  Insert size (bp): 204
  Promoter: T/
  Tag / fusion protein: N-terminal His-tag. Flanking linkers to match accompanying biosensor (N terminal on backbone)
  Cloning method: Restriction Enzyme; 5′ cloning site NheI (not destroyed); 3′ cloning site BamHI (not destroyed)
  Sequencing primers: 5′ T7 Fwd
Resource information
  A portion of this plasmid was derived from a plasmid made by: Purchased as synthetic gene from Genscript
Terms and licenses: Academic/Nonprofit Terms; Industry Terms: Not Available to Industry
How to cite: Methyl-binding domain protein 2 (MBD2) coiled-coil domain was a gift from Magnus Kjaergaard (Addgene plasmid # 132721 ; http://n2t.net/addgene:132721 ; RRID:Addgene_132721)
